Addgene plasmid #37878: MSCV-N 16E6 no*
Depositing lab: Karl Munger. Depositing organization: Brigham and Women's Hospital. Publication: Interpreting cancer genomes using systematic host network perturbations by tumour virus proteins. Rozenblatt-Rosen O, Deo RC, Padi M, Adelmant G, Calderwood MA, Rolland T, Grace M, Dricot A, Askenazi M, Tavares M, Pevzner SJ, Abderazzaq F, Byrdsong D, Carvunis AR, Chen AA, Cheng J, Correll M, Duarte M, Fan C, Feltkamp MC, Ficarro SB, Franchi R, Garg BK, Gulbahce N, Hao T, Holthaus AM, James R, Korkhin A, Litovchick L, Mar JC, Pak TR, Rabello S, Rubio R, Shen Y, Singh S, Spangle JM, Tasan M, Wanamaker S, Webber JT, Roecklein-Canfield J, Johannsen E, Barabasi AL, Beroukhim R, Kieff E, Cusick ME, Hill DE, Munger K, Marto JA, Quackenbush J, Roth FP, DeCaprio JA, Vidal M. Nature. 2012 Jul 26;487(7408):491-5. 10.1038/nature11288 PubMed 22810586.
Backbone
  Vector backbone: MSCV-N FLAGHA
  Backbone size w/o insert (bp): 8162
  Total vector size (bp): 7112
  Vector type: Mammalian Expression, Retroviral
  Selectable markers: Puromycin
Growth in bacteria
  Bacterial resistance: Ampicillin, 100 μg/mL
  Growth temperature: 37°C
  Growth strain: DH5alpha
  Copy number: Low Copy
Gene/Insert
  Gene/Insert name: HPV 16E6no*
  Species: HPV
  Insert size (bp): 480
  Mutation: V42L
  Entrez Gene: E6 (a.k.a. HpV16gp1)
  Promoter: PKG
  Tag / fusion protein: Flag (N terminal on backbone); HA (N terminal on backbone)
  Cloning method: Gateway Cloning
  Sequencing primers: 5′ LXSN 5'; 3′ MSCV-N seq. rev
Terms and licenses: Academic/Nonprofit Terms; Industry Terms: Not Available to Industry
How to cite: MSCV-N 16E6 no* was a gift from Karl Munger (Addgene plasmid # 37878 ; http://n2t.net/addgene:37878 ; RRID:Addgene_37878)
