[The description below was written by a language model from this plasmid's Addgene catalogue record.]
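Description:
MSCV-N 16E6 no* is a murine stem cell virus (MSCV)-based retroviral vector for stable expression of the human papillomavirus type 16 E6 oncoprotein in mammalian cells. It is built on the MSCV-N FLAGHA backbone, which places tandem Flag and HA epitope tags at the N terminus of the inserted open reading frame. The roughly 480 bp E6 coding sequence was introduced by Gateway recombination. This replaces the backbone's Gateway cassette and probably explains why the recorded total size (about 7.1 kb) is smaller than the listed empty backbone (about 8.2 kb). The insert carries a V42L substitution. The "no*" in the name appears to refer to an E6 form that does not give rise to the spliced E6* products, but the record does not define the term or link it to the mutation.

The plasmid is maintained in E. coli under ampicillin selection and is listed as low copy. Transduced mammalian cells can be selected with puromycin. The record gives the promoter as "PKG". In MSCV vectors of this type, the insert is usually transcribed from the viral 5′ LTR and a PGK promoter drives the puromycin resistance gene. No feature table is available to confirm which arrangement applies here. As with other retroviral vectors, the plasmid would be used in a packaging cell line to produce virus, which then integrates the cassette into target cells.

The construct comes from a systematic study of how tumour virus proteins perturb host cell networks. The dual Flag-HA tag suits tandem affinity purification of E6-associated host protein complexes and also allows detection of the protein in transduced cells.
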