>Addgene plasmid #37878 | MSCV-N 16E6 no* | depositor partial sequence | sequence record 47523 | Tag and insert
ATGGACTACAAGGATGACGATGACAAGCTCGATGGAGGATACCCATACGATGTTCCAGATTACGCTGCTC
GAGGTTATCAAACAAGTTTGTACAAAAAAGTTGGCATGCACCAAAAGAGAACTGCAATGTTTCAGGACCC
ACAGGAGCGACCCAGAAAGTTACCACAGTTATGCACAGAGCTGCAAACAACTATACATGATATAATATTA
GAATGTGTGTACTGCAAGCAACAGTTACTGCGACGCGAGCTATATGACTTTGCTTTTCGGGATTTATGCA
TAGTATATAGAGATGGGAATCCATATGCTGTATGTGATAAATGTTTAAAGTTTTATTCTAAAATTAGTGA
GTATAGACATTATTGTTATAGTTTGTATGGAACAACATTAGAACAGCAATACAACAAACCGTTGTGTGAT
TTGTTAATTAGGTGTATTAACTGTCAAAAGCCACTGTGTCCTGAAGAAAAGCAAAGACATCTGGACAAAA
AGCAAAGATTCCATAATATAAGGGGTCGGTGGACCGGTCGATGTATGTCTTGTTGCAGATCATCAAGAAC
ACGTAGAGAAACCCAGCTGTAA
