>Addgene plasmid #37878 | MSCV-N 16E6 no* | addgene partial sequence | sequence record 49998 | pLXSN-5
TCACTCCTTCTCTAGGCGCCGGAATTAGATCTGCCACCATGGACTACAAGGATGACGATGACAAGCTCGA
TGGAGGATACCCATACGATGTTCCAGATTACGCTGCTCGAGGTTATCAAACAAGTTTGTACAAAAAAGTT
GGCATGCACCAAAAGAGAACTGCAATGTTTCAGGACCCACAGGAGCGACCCAGAAAGTTACCACAGTTAT
GCACAGAGCTGCAAACAACTATACATGATATAATATTAGAATGTGTGTACTGCAAGCAACAGTTACTGCG
ACGCGAGCTATATGACTTTGCTTTTCGGGATTTATGCATAGTATATAGAGATGGGAATCCATATGCTGTA
TGTGATAAATGTTTAAAGTTTTATTCTAAAATTAGTGAGTATAGACATTATTGTTATAGTTTGTATGGAA
CAACATTAGAACAGCAATACAACAAACCGTTGTGTGATTTGTTAATTAGGTGTATTAACTGTCAAAAGCC
ACTGTGTCCTGAAGAAAAGCAAAGACATCTGGACAAAAAGCAAAGATTCCATAATATAAGGGGTCGGTGG
ACCGGTCGATGTATGTCTTGTTGCAGATCATCAAGAACACGTAGAGAAACCCAGCTGTAATCTTTCTTGT
ACAAAGTGGTTCGATAACGAATTCCGCCCCCCCCCCCTAACGTTACTGGCCGAAGCCGCTTGGAATAA
